Addgene plasmid #221936: FusX alphaDdCBE 1397C
Purpose: (Empty Backbone) Backbone plasmid for FusX-based assembly of alphaDdCBE arm with DddAtox 1397C
Depositing lab: Stephen Ekker. Depositing organization: Mayo Foundation for Medical Education and Research. Publication: Unconstrained Precision Mitochondrial Genome Editing with alphaDdCBEs. Castillo SR, Simone BW, Clark KJ, Devaux P, Ekker SC. Hum Gene Ther. 2024 Sep 24. doi: 10.1089/hum.2024.073. PubMed 39212664.
Backbone
  Vector backbone: pCMV
  Backbone size (bp): 4717
  Vector type: Synthetic Biology
  Selectable markers: Blasticidin
  Tag / fusion protein: 3xFLAG (N terminal on backbone)
Growth in bacteria
  Bacterial resistance: Ampicillin, 100 μg/mL
  Growth temperature: 37°C
  Growth strain: NEB Stable
  Copy number: High Copy
Gene/Insert
  Gene/Insert name: None
  Mutation: TALE: Q231R, W232G, S233A
  Tag / fusion protein: 3xFLAG (N terminal on backbone)
Terms and licenses: Academic/Nonprofit Terms; Industry Terms: Not Available to Industry
Depositor comments: Part of the FusX TALE Base Editor (FusXTBE) platform. Includes synthetic COX8A MTS-3xFLAG-TALE NT-alphaN*-lacZalpha-TALE CTD*-DddAtox 1397C-UGI-ATP5B 3'UTR (1610 bp). 5' Cloning Site: PstI (Not Destroyed), 3' Cloning Site: BamHI (Not Destroyed). Please visit https://www.biorxiv.org/content/10.1101/2024.05.13.593977v1 for bioRxiv preprint.
How to cite: FusX alphaDdCBE 1397C was a gift from Stephen Ekker (Addgene plasmid # 221936 ; http://n2t.net/addgene:221936 ; RRID:Addgene_221936)
