[The description below was written by a language model from this plasmid's Addgene catalogue record and pLannotate feature annotations shown in this document.]
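Description:
FusX alphaDdCBE 1397C is an empty receiver backbone from the FusX TALE Base Editor (FusXTBE) platform, built on a pCMV mammalian expression vector. It is meant to accept a custom TALE repeat array and so generate one arm of an alphaDdCBE, a split DddA-derived cytosine base editor for mitochondrial DNA. The plasmid is propagated in E. coli through a high-copy ColE1/pUC-type origin with ampicillin resistance, and it also carries an f1 origin. For mammalian cells, an SV40 early promoter (with the bacterial EM7 promoter downstream) drives the blasticidin S deaminase gene, followed by an SV40 polyadenylation signal.

The payload is a synthetic cassette of about 1.6 kb, flanked by retained PstI and BamHI sites and placed downstream of the CMV enhancer/promoter and a T7 promoter. It encodes a COX8A mitochondrial targeting sequence, an N-terminal 3xFLAG tag and a TALE N-terminal domain in the alphaN* form, recorded as carrying the Q231R, W232G and S233A substitutions. Next comes a lacZα stuffer with its own lac promoter and operator, then a modified TALE C-terminal domain, the DddAtox 1397C split half, a uracil glycosylase inhibitor (UGI) and an ATP5B 3'UTR. The lacZα segment occupies the position where the assembled repeat array is inserted, so it presumably allows blue/white screening for successful assembly. UGI blocks excision of the uracil produced by cytosine deamination and so favours C-to-T conversion.

Because DddAtox is only active when its two halves are brought together, a finished arm would need a partner arm carrying the complementary half, targeted to the adjacent site. The automated annotation does not label the DddAtox segment or the ATP5B 3'UTR, and these are known only from the depositor's description.
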