Features (pLannotate 1.2.2; 31 found; start..end, strand, type, name):
     60..112     -  misc_feature   bom (fragment): basis of mobility region from pBR322
    267..646     +  enhancer       CMV enhancer: human cytomegalovirus immediate early enhancer
    647..850     +  promoter       CMV promoter: human cytomegalovirus (CMV) immediate early promoter
    846..879     +  LTR            5' LTR (truncated) (fragment): truncated 5' long terminal repeat (LTR) from HIV-1
    895..913     +  promoter       T7 promoter: promoter for bacteriophage T7 RNA polymerase
    942..1025    +  CDS            COX8A (fragment): COX8A_HUMAN - Also known as COX8, COX8L. Experimental evidence at protein level: Swiss-Prot protein existence level 1. Component of the cytochrome c oxidase, the last enzyme in the mitochondrial electron transport chain which drives oxidative phosphorylation. The respiratory chain contains 3 multisubunit complexes succinate dehydrogenase (complex II, CII), ubiquinol- cytochrome c oxidoreductase (cytochrome b-c1 complex, complex III, CIII) and cytochrome c oxidase (complex IV, CIV), that cooperate to transfer electrons derived from NADH and succinate to molecular oxygen, creating an electrochem
   1026..1091    +  CDS            3xFLAG: three tandem FLAG® epitope tags, followed by an enterokinase cleavage site
   1104..1505    +  CDS            avrXa10 (fragment): AVX10_XANOO - Experimental evidence at protein level: Swiss-Prot protein existence level 1. Avirulence protein. Induces the hypersensitive response (HR)in rice plants carrying the resistance gene Xa10. Activity depends on the presence of the core repeat domains; replacement with repeat domains from other proteins (AvrBs3 of X.euvesicatoria (AC P14727) or AvrXa7 of this organism) does not elicit the HR. Probably acts as a transcription factor in its host plant (rice) to induce plant resistance or disease. From Xanthomonas oryzae pv. oryzae.
   1539..1694    -  CDS            lacZα (fragment): LacZα fragment of β-galactosidase; lacZ fragment
   1702..1720    +  promoter       T7 promoter: promoter for bacteriophage T7 RNA polymerase
   1729..1752    -  misc_feature   MCS (fragment): pBluescript multiple cloning site
   1768..1786    -  promoter       T3 promoter: promoter for bacteriophage T3 RNA polymerase
   1831..1847    -  protein_bind   lac operator: The lac repressor binds to the lac operator to inhibit transcription in E. coli. This inhibition can be relieved by adding lactose or isopropyl-β-D-thiogalactopyranoside (IPTG). lac repressor encoded by lacI
   1855..1885    -  promoter       lac promoter: promoter for the E. coli lac operon
   1900..1921    -  protein_bind   CAP binding site: CAP binding activates transcription in the presence of cAMP. E. coli catabolite activator protein
   2143..2391    +  CDS            UGI: UNGI_BPPB2 - Experimental evidence at protein level: Swiss-Prot protein existence level 1. This protein binds specifically and reversibly to the host uracil-DNA glycosylase, preventing removal of uracil residues from PBS2 DNA by the host uracil-excision repair system. From Bacillus phage PBS2 (Bacteriophage PBS2).
   2549..2570    +  promoter       SV40 promoter (fragment): SV40 enhancer and early promoter
   2591..3019    +  rep_origin     f1 ori (sequence partly withheld): f1 bacteriophage origin of replication; arrow indicates direction of (+) strand synthesis
   3033..3362    +  promoter       SV40 promoter: SV40 enhancer and early promoter
   3410..3457    +  promoter       EM7 promoter: synthetic bacterial promoter&nbsp
   3476..3874    +  CDS            BSD: blasticidin S deaminase; Aspergillus terreus BSD; confers resistance to blasticidin
   3875..3902    +  CDS            BleoR (fragment): antibiotic-binding protein; Sh ble from Streptoalloteichus hindustanus; confers resistance to bleomycin, phleomycin, and Zeocin™
   3912..4037    +  CDS            ble (fragment): BLE_KLEPN - Experimental evidence at protein level: Swiss-Prot protein existence level 1. Binding protein with a strong affinity to the bleomycin family of antibiotics. Binds to CL990; an antimitotic-antibiotic compound. From Klebsiella pneumoniae.
   4032..4153    +  polyA_signal   SV40 poly(A) signal: SV40 polyadenylation signal
   4226..4242    -  protein_bind   lac operator: The lac repressor binds to the lac operator to inhibit transcription in E. coli. This inhibition can be relieved by adding lactose or isopropyl-β-D-thiogalactopyranoside (IPTG). lac repressor encoded by lacI
   4250..4280    -  promoter       lac promoter: promoter for the E. coli lac operon
   4295..4316    -  protein_bind   CAP binding site: CAP binding activates transcription in the presence of cAMP. E. coli catabolite activator protein
   4329..4421    -  CDS            lacI (fragment): lac repressor; lacI; The lac repressor binds to the lac operator to inhibit transcription in E. coli. This inhibition can be relieved by adding lactose or isopropyl-β-D-thiogalactopyranoside (IPTG).
   4604..5192    -  rep_origin     ori: high-copy-number ColE1/pMB1/pBR322/pUC origin of replication
   5363..6223    -  CDS            AmpR: β-lactamase; bla; confers resistance to ampicillin, carbenicillin, and related antibiotics
   6224..1       -  promoter       AmpR promoter (across the origin): bla
>Addgene plasmid #221936 | FusX alphaDdCBE 1397C | addgene full sequence | sequence record 441202 | Addgene NGS Result
GCACATTTCCCCGAAAAGTGCCACCTGACGTCGACGGATCGGGAGATCTCCCGATCCCCTATGGTGCACT
CTCAGTACAATCTGCTCTGATGCCGCATAGTTAAGCCAGTATCTGCTCCCTGCTTGTGTGTTGGAGGTCG
CTGAGTAGTGCGCGAGCAAAATTTAAGCTACAACAAGGCAAGGCTTGACCGACAATTGCATGAAGAATCT
GCTTAGGGTTAGGCGTTTTGCGCTGCTTCGCGATGTACGGGCCAGATATACGCGTTGACATTGATTATTG
ACTAGTTATTAATAGTAATCAATTACGGGGTCATTAGTTCATAGCCCATATATGGAGTTCCGCGTTACAT
AACTTACGGTAAATGGCCCGCCTGGCTGACCGCCCAACGACCCCCGCCCATTGACGTCAATAATGACGTA
TGTTCCCATAGTAACGCCAATAGGGACTTTCCATTGACGTCAATGGGTGGAGTATTTACGGTAAACTGCC
CACTTGGCAGTACATCAAGTGTATCATATGCCAAGTACGCCCCCTATTGACGTCAATGACGGTAAATGGC
CCGCCTGGCATTATGCCCAGTACATGACCTTATGGGACTTTCCTACTTGGCAGTACATCTACGTATTAGT
CATCGCTATTACCATGGTGATGCGGTTTTGGCAGTACATCAATGGGCGTGGATAGCGGTTTGACTCACGG
GGATTTCCAAGTCTCCACCCCATTGACGTCAATGGGAGTTTGTTTTGGCACCAAAATCAACGGGACTTTC
CAAAATGTCGTAACAACTCCGCCCCATTGACGCAAATGGGCGGTAGGCGTGTACGGTGGGAGGTCTATAT
AAGCAGAGCTCTCTGGCTAACTAGAGAACCCACTGCTTACTGGCTTATCGAAATTAATACGACTCACTAT
AGGGAGACCCAAGCTGGCTAGCACCATGGCCTCCGTTCTGACCCCGCTGCTGCTGCGTGGCCTGACCGGC
TCCGCTCGTCGTCTGCCAGTTCCGCGTGCGAAAATCCATTCCCTGGACTACAAAGACCATGACGGTGATT
ATAAAGATCATGACATCGATTACAAGGATGACGATGACAAGATGGACATCGCGGATCTGCGTACCCTGGG
TTACAGCCAGCAGCAGCAGGAGAAGATCAAGCCAAAGGTGCGCAGCACCGTGGCCCAGCACCATGAAGCT
CTGGTGGGTCACGGCTTCACCCACGCGCACATCGTGGCTCTGAGCCAGCACCCAGCCGCGCTGGGTACCG
TGGCCGTGAAATATCAGGACATGATTGCTGCCCTGCCAGAGGCTACCCATGAAGCGATTGTGGGTGTGGG
CAAGAGAGGAGCCGGTGCTCGTGCGCTGGAGGCCCTGCTGACCGTGGCCGGTGAACTGCGTGGCCCGCCG
CTGCAGCTGGATACCGGCCAGCTGCTGAAAATCGCGAAACGTGGCGGTGTGACCGCTGTGGAAGCTGTGC
ATGCCTGGCGTAATGCTCTGACCGGTGCCCCCCTGGAGACGGGCGCCTTAGCTACAGGGCGCGTCCCATT
CGCCATTCAGGCTGCGCAACTGTTGGGAAGGGCGATCGGTGCGGGCCTCTTCGCTATTACGCCAGCTGGC
GAAAGGGGGATGTGCTGCAAGGCGATTAAGTTGGGTAACGCCAGGGTTTTCCCAGTCACGACGTTGTAAA
ACGACGGCCAGTGAGCGCGCGTAATACGACTCACTATAGGGCGAATTGGGTACCGGGCCCCCCCTCGAGG
TCCTCCAGCTTTTGTTCCCTTTAGTGAGGGTTAATTGCGCGCTTGGCGTAATCATGGTCATAGCTGTTTC
CTGTGTGAAATTGTTATCCGCTCACAATTCCACACAACATACGAGCCGGAAGCATAAAGTGTAAAGCCTG
GGGTGCCTAATGAGTGAGCTAACTCACATTAATTGCGTTGCGCTCACTGCCCGCTTTCCACCGGTCGTCT
CCAACGATCACCTGGTGGCCCTGGCCTGCCTGGGCGGTCGTCCGGCCCTGGATGCGGTGAAGAAAGGCCT
GGGTGGATCCGCCATTCCAGTGAAGCGCGGCGCTACCGGTGAAACCAAAGTGTTTACCGGTAACAGCAAC
AGCCCGAAGAGCCCGACCAAAGGCGGTTGCTCTGGCGGCTCAACTAATCTGAGCGACATCATTGAGAAGG
AGACTGGGAAACAGCTGGTCATTCAGGAGTCCATCCTGATGCTGCCTGAGGAGGTGGAGGAAGTGATCGG
CAACAAGCCAGAGTCTGACATCCTGGTGCACACCGCCTACGACGAGTCCACAGATGAGAATGTGATGCTG
CTGACCTCTGACGCCCCCGAGTATAAGCCTTGGGCCCTGGTCATCCAGGATTCTAACGGCGAGAATAAGA
TCAAGATGCTGTGATAAGGGGTCTTTGTCCTCTGTACTGTCTCTCTCCTTGCCCCTAACCCAAAAAGCTT
CATTTTTCTGTGTAGGCTGCACAAGAGCCTTGATTGAAGATATATTCTTTCTGAACAGTATTTAAGGTTT
CCAATAAAATGTACACCCCTCAGAACTTCTGAGGCGGAAAGAACCAGCTGGGGCTCTAGGGGGTATCCCC
[124 nt withheld, positions 2591-2714]
C
[91 nt withheld, positions 2716-2806]
A
[49 nt withheld, positions 2808-2856]
CCTTTGACGTTGGAGTCCACGTTCTTT
[37 nt withheld, positions 2884-2920]
ACCCTATCTCGGTCTATTCTTTTGATTTATAAGGGATTTTGCCGATTTCGGCCTATTGGTTAAAAAATGA
GCTGATTTAACAAAAATTTAACGCGAATTAATTCTGTGGAATGTGTGTCAGTTAGGGTGTGGAAAGTCCC
CAGGCTCCCCAGCAGGCAGAAGTATGCAAAGCATGCATCTCAATTAGTCAGCAACCAGGTGTGGAAAGTC
CCCAGGCTCCCCAGCAGGCAGAAGTATGCAAAGCATGCATCTCAATTAGTCAGCAACCATAGTCCCGCCC
CTAACTCCGCCCATCCCGCCCCTAACTCCGCCCAGTTCCGCCCATTCTCCGCCCCATGGCTGACTAATTT
TTTTTATTTATGCAGAGGCCGAGGCCGCCTCTGCCTCTGAGCTATTCCAGAAGTAGTGAGGAGGCTTTTT
TGGAGGCCTAGGCTTTTGCAAAAAGCTCCCGGGAGCTTGTATATCCATTTTCGGATCTGATCAGCACGTG
TTGACAATTAATCATCGGCATAGTATATCGGCATAGTATAATACGACAAGGTGAGGAACTAAACCATGGC
CAAGCCTTTGTCTCAAGAAGAATCCACCCTCATTGAAAGAGCAACGGCTACAATCAACAGCATCCCCATC
TCTGAAGACTACAGCGTCGCCAGCGCAGCTCTCTCTAGCGACGGCCGCATCTTCACTGGTGTCAATGTAT
ATCATTTTACTGGGGGACCTTGTGCAGAACTCGTGGTGCTGGGCACTGCTGCTGCTGCGGCAGCTGGCAA
CCTGACTTGTATCGTCGCGATCGGAAATGAGAACAGGGGCATCTTGAGCCCCTGCGGACGGTGCCGACAG
GTGCTTCTCGATCTGCATCCTGGGATCAAAGCCATAGTGAAGGACAGTGATGGACAGCCGACGGCAGTTG
GGATTCGTGAATTGCTGCCCTCTGGTTATGTGTGGGAGGGCTAAGCACTTCGTGGCCGAGGAGCAGGACT
GACACGTGCTACGAGATTTCGATTCCACCGCCGCCTTCTATGAAAGGTTGGGCTTCGGAATCGTTTTCCG
GGACGCCGGCTGGATGATCCTCCAGCGCGGGGATCTCATGCTGGAGTTCTTCGCCCACCCCAACTTGTTT
ATTGCAGCTTATAATGGTTACAAATAAAGCAATAGCATCACAAATTTCACAAATAAAGCATTTTTTTCAC
TGCATTCTAGTTGTGGTTTGTCCAAACTCATCAATGTATCTTATCATGTCTGTATACCGTCGACCTCTAG
CTAGAGCTTGGCGTAATCATGGTCATAGCTGTTTCCTGTGTGAAATTGTTATCCGCTCACAATTCCACAC
AACATACGAGCCGGAAGCATAAAGTGTAAAGCCTGGGGTGCCTAATGAGTGAGCTAACTCACATTAATTG
CGTTGCGCTCACTGCCCGCTTTCCAGTCGGGAAACCTGTCGTGCCAGCTGCATTAATGAATCGGCCAACG
CGCGGGGAGAGGCGGTTTGCGTATTGGGCGCTCTTCCGCTTCCTCGCTCACTGACTCGCTGCGCTCGGTC
GTTCGGCTGCGGCGAGCGGTATCAGCTCACTCAAAGGCGGTAATACGGTTATCCACAGAATCAGGGGATA
ACGCAGGAAAGAACATGTGAGCAAAAGGCCAGCAAAAGGCCAGGAACCGTAAAAAGGCCGCGTTGCTGGC
GTTTTTCCATAGGCTCCGCCCCCCTGACGAGCATCACAAAAATCGACGCTCAAGTCAGAGGTGGCGAAAC
CCGACAGGACTATAAAGATACCAGGCGTTTCCCCCTGGAAGCTCCCTCGTGCGCTCTCCTGTTCCGACCC
TGCCGCTTACCGGATACCTGTCCGCCTTTCTCCCTTCGGGAAGCGTGGCGCTTTCTCATAGCTCACGCTG
TAGGTATCTCAGTTCGGTGTAGGTCGTTCGCTCCAAGCTGGGCTGTGTGCACGAACCCCCCGTTCAGCCC
GACCGCTGCGCCTTATCCGGTAACTATCGTCTTGAGTCCAACCCGGTAAGACACGACTTATCGCCACTGG
CAGCAGCCACTGGTAACAGGATTAGCAGAGCGAGGTATGTAGGCGGTGCTACAGAGTTCTTGAAGTGGTG
GCCTAACTACGGCTACACTAGAAGAACAGTATTTGGTATCTGCGCTCTGCTGAAGCCAGTTACCTTCGGA
AAAAGAGTTGGTAGCTCTTGATCCGGCAAACAAACCACCGCTGGTAGCGGTGGTTTTTTTGTTTGCAAGC
AGCAGATTACGCGCAGAAAAAAAGGATCTCAAGAAGATCCTTTGATCTTTTCTACGGGGTCTGACGCTCA
GTGGAACGAAAACTCACGTTAAGGGATTTTGGTCATGAGATTATCAAAAAGGATCTTCACCTAGATCCTT
TTAAATTAAAAATGAAGTTTTAAATCAATCTAAAGTATATATGAGTAAACTTGGTCTGACAGTTACCAAT
GCTTAATCAGTGAGGCACCTATCTCAGCGATCTGTCTATTTCGTTCATCCATAGTTGCCTGACTCCCCGT
CGTGTAGATAACTACGATACGGGAGGGCTTACCATCTGGCCCCAGTGCTGCAATGATACCGCGAGACCCA
CGCTCACCGGCTCCAGATTTATCAGCAATAAACCAGCCAGCCGGAAGGGCCGAGCGCAGAAGTGGTCCTG
CAACTTTATCCGCCTCCATCCAGTCTATTAATTGTTGCCGGGAAGCTAGAGTAAGTAGTTCGCCAGTTAA
TAGTTTGCGCAACGTTGTTGCCATTGCTACAGGCATCGTGGTGTCACGCTCGTCGTTTGGTATGGCTTCA
TTCAGCTCCGGTTCCCAACGATCAAGGCGAGTTACATGATCCCCCATGTTGTGCAAAAAAGCGGTTAGCT
CCTTCGGTCCTCCGATCGTTGTCAGAAGTAAGTTGGCCGCAGTGTTATCACTCATGGTTATGGCAGCACT
GCATAATTCTCTTACTGTCATGCCATCCGTAAGATGCTTTTCTGTGACTGGTGAGTACTCAACCAAGTCA
TTCTGAGAATAGTGTATGCGGCGACCGAGTTGCTCTTGCCCGGCGTCAATACGGGATAATACCGCGCCAC
ATAGCAGAACTTTAAAAGTGCTCATCATTGGAAAACGTTCTTCGGGGCGAAAACTCTCAAGGATCTTACC
GCTGTTGAGATCCAGTTCGATGTAACCCACTCGTGCACCCAACTGATCTTCAGCATCTTTTACTTTCACC
AGCGTTTCTGGGTGAGCAAAAACAGGAAGGCAAAATGCCGCAAAAAAGGGAATAAGGGCGACACGGAAAT
GTTGAATACTCATACTCTTCCTTTTTCAATATTATTGAAGCATTTATCAGGGTTATTGTCTCATGAGCGG
ATACATATTTGAATGTATTTAGAAAAATAAACAAATAGGGGTTCCGC
