>Addgene plasmid #221936 | FusX alphaDdCBE 1397C | depositor partial sequence | sequence record 434579 | Partial
ATGGCCTCCGTTCTGACCCCGCTGCTGCTGCGTGGCCTGACCGGCTCCGCTCGTCGTCTGCCAGTTCCGC
GTGCGAAAATCCATTCCCTGGACTACAAAGACCATGACGGTGATTATAAAGATCATGACATCGATTACAA
GGATGACGATGACAAGATGGACATCGCGGATCTGCGTACCCTGGGTTACAGCCAGCAGCAGCAGGAGAAG
ATCAAGCCAAAGGTGCGCAGCACCGTGGCCCAGCACCATGAAGCTCTGGTGGGTCACGGCTTCACCCACG
CGCACATCGTGGCTCTGAGCCAGCACCCAGCCGCGCTGGGTACCGTGGCCGTGAAATATCAGGACATGAT
TGCTGCCCTGCCAGAGGCTACCCATGAAGCGATTGTGGGTGTGGGCAAGAGAGGAGCCGGTGCTCGTGCG
CTGGAGGCCCTGCTGACCGTGGCCGGTGAACTGCGTGGCCCGCCGCTGCAGCTGGATACCGGCCAGCTGC
TGAAAATCGCGAAACGTGGCGGTGTGACCGCTGTGGAAGCTGTGCATGCCTGGCGTAATGCTCTGACCGG
TGCCCCCCTGGAGACGGGCGCCTTAGCTACAGGGCGCGTCCCATTCGCCATTCAGGCTGCGCAACTGTTG
GGAAGGGCGATCGGTGCGGGCCTCTTCGCTATTACGCCAGCTGGCGAAAGGGGGATGTGCTGCAAGGCGA
TTAAGTTGGGTAACGCCAGGGTTTTCCCAGTCACGACGTTGTAAAACGACGGCCAGTGAGCGCGCGTAAT
ACGACTCACTATAGGGCGAATTGGGTACCGGGCCCCCCCTCGAGGTCCTCCAGCTTTTGTTCCCTTTAGT
GAGGGTTAATTGCGCGCTTGGCGTAATCATGGTCATAGCTGTTTCCTGTGTGAAATTGTTATCCGCTCAC
AATTCCACACAACATACGAGCCGGAAGCATAAAGTGTAAAGCCTGGGGTGCCTAATGAGTGAGCTAACTC
ACATTAATTGCGTTGCGCTCACTGCCCGCTTTCCACCGGTCGTCTCCAACGATCACCTGGTGGCCCTGGC
CTGCCTGGGCGGTCGTCCGGCCCTGGATGCGGTGAAGAAAGGCCTGGGTGGATCCGCCATTCCAGTGAAG
CGCGGCGCTACCGGTGAAACCAAAGTGTTTACCGGTAACAGCAACAGCCCGAAGAGCCCGACCAAAGGCG
GTTGCTCTGGCGGCTCAACTAATCTGAGCGACATCATTGAGAAGGAGACTGGGAAACAGCTGGTCATTCA
GGAGTCCATCCTGATGCTGCCTGAGGAGGTGGAGGAAGTGATCGGCAACAAGCCAGAGTCTGACATCCTG
GTGCACACCGCCTACGACGAGTCCACAGATGAGAATGTGATGCTGCTGACCTCTGACGCCCCCGAGTATA
AGCCTTGGGCCCTGGTCATCCAGGATTCTAACGGCGAGAATAAGATCAAGATGCTGTGATAAGGGGTCTT
TGTCCTCTGTACTGTCTCTCTCCTTGCCCCTAACCCAAAAAGCTTCATTTTTCTGTGTAGGCTGCACAAG
AGCCTTGATTGAAGATATATTCTTTCTGAACAGTATTTAAGGTTTCCAATAAAATGTACACCCCTCAGAA
